Addgene plasmid #230491: AiP14485 - pAAV-AiE0616h_3xC1-minBG-SYFP2-WPRE3-BGHpA (Alias: CN4485)
Purpose: AiE0616h_3xC1 is an enhancer sequence, designed to drive AAV-mediated transgene expression in specific populations of brain cells
Depositing lab: Allen Institute for Brain Science & Jonathan Ting. Depositing organization: Allen Institute. Publication: A suite of enhancer AAVs and transgenic mouse lines for genetic access to cortical cell types. Ben-Simon Y, Hooper M, Narayan S, Daigle TL, Dwivedi D, Way SW, Oster A, Stafford DA, Mich JK, Taormina MJ, Martinez RA, Opitz-Araya X, Roth JR, Alexander JR, Allen S, Amster A, Arbuckle J, Ayala A, Baker PM, Bakken TE, Barcelli T, Barta S, Bendrick J, Bertagnolli D, Bielstein C, Bishwakarma P, Bowlus J, Boyer G, Brouner K, Casian B, Casper T, Chakka AB, Chakrabarty R, Chance RK, Chavan S, Clark M, Colbert K, Collman F, Daniel S, Departee M, DiValentin P, Donadio N, Dotson N, Egdorf T, Fliss T, Gabitto M, Garcia J, Gary A, Gasperini M, Gloe J, Goldy J, Gore BB, Graybuck L, Greisman N, Haeseleer F, Halterman C, Haradon Z, Hastings SD, Helback O, Ho W, Hockemeyer D, Huang C, Huff S, Hunker A, Johansen N, Jones D, Juneau Z, Kalmbach B, Kannan M, Khem S, Kussick E, Kutsal R, Larsen R, Lee C, Lee AY, Leibly M, Lenz GH, Li S, Liang E, Lusk N, Madigan Z, Malloy J, Malone J, McCue R, Melchor J, Mollenkopf T, Moosman S, Morin E, Newman D, Ng L, Ngo K, Omstead V, Otto S, Oyama A, Pena N, Pham T, Phillips E, Pom CA, Potekhina L, Ransford S, Ray PL, Rette D, Reynoldson C, Rimorin C, Rocha D, Ruiz A, Sanchez REA, Sawyer L, Sedeno-Cortes A, Sevigny JP, Shapovalova N, Shepard N, Shulga L, Sigler AR, Siverts L, Soliman S, Somasundaram S, Staats B, Stewart K, Szelenyi E, Tieu M, Trader C, Tran A, van Velthoven CTJ, Walker M, Wang Y, Weed N, Wirthlin M, Wood T, Wynalda B, Yao Z, Zhou T, Ariza J, Dee N, Reding M, Ronellenfitch K, Mufti S, Sunkin SM, Smith KA, Esposito L, Waters J, Thyagarajan B, Yao S, Lein ES, Zeng H, Levi BP, Ngai J, Ting JT, Tasic B. Cell. 2025 May 16:S0092-8674(25)00513-6. doi: 10.1016/j.cell.2025.05.002. PubMed 40403729.
Backbone
  Vector backbone: pAAV2
  Vector type: AAV
Growth in bacteria
  Bacterial resistance: Ampicillin, 100 μg/mL
  Growth temperature: 37°C
  Growth strain: NEB Stable
  Copy number: High Copy
Gene/Insert
  Gene/Insert name: SYFP2
  Species: Synthetic
  Promoter: minBG
  Cloning method: Gibson Cloning
Terms and licenses: Academic/Nonprofit Terms; Industry Terms: Not Available to Industry
How to cite: AiP14485 - pAAV-AiE0616h_3xC1-minBG-SYFP2-WPRE3-BGHpA (Alias: CN4485) was a gift from Allen Institute for Brain Science & Jonathan Ting (Addgene plasmid # 230491 ; http://n2t.net/addgene:230491 ; RRID:Addgene_230491)
