[The description below was written by a language model from this plasmid's Addgene catalogue record and pLannotate feature annotations shown in this document.]
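Description:
AiP14485 - pAAV-AiE0616h_3xC1-minBG-SYFP2-WPRE3-BGHpA (alias CN4485) is an AAV transfer plasmid built on a pAAV2 backbone, about 4.7 kb in the sequenced record, and belongs to a collection of enhancer-driven AAV reporters for genetic access to cortical cell types. It is maintained in bacteria through a high-copy ColE1/pUC-type origin and selected with ampicillin via the β-lactamase gene and its native promoter. An f1 phage origin is also present, along with small pBR322-derived remnants (bom and rop fragments). The listed growth strain is a recombination-deficient one, which is a common choice for keeping the repeat-rich ITRs intact.

The payload lies between AAV2 inverted terminal repeats, which are the cis elements needed for replication and packaging of the genome into AAV particles. The right ITR is annotated in full, whereas the left one is detected only as two short fragments. According to the record, the AiE0616h_3xC1 enhancer is paired with the minBG minimal promoter. A minimal promoter of this kind has little activity on its own, so expression depends on the enhancer and is meant to be restricted to specific populations of brain cells. The record does not state which populations. Neither the enhancer nor minBG is annotated in the feature table, but they presumably occupy the unannotated stretch upstream of the coding sequence. The reporter is SYFP2, a rapidly maturing monomeric yellow fluorescent protein. It is followed by WPRE3, a shortened woodchuck posttranscriptional regulatory element that boosts transcript expression and appears here as two WPRE fragments, and by the bovine growth hormone polyadenylation signal. The construct is typically used to produce recombinant AAV that fluorescently labels enhancer-defined brain cell types.
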