Features (pLannotate 1.2.2; 14 found; start..end, strand, type, name):
     12..39      +  repeat_region  AAV2 ITR (fragment): inverted terminal repeat of adeno-associated virus serotype 2 inverted
     68..95      +  repeat_region  AAV2 ITR (fragment): inverted terminal repeat of adeno-associated virus serotype 2 inverted
    694..1410    +  CDS            SYFP2: SYFP2 is a basic (constitutively fluorescent) yellow fluorescent protein published in 2006, derived from Aequorea victoria. It is reported to be a very rapidly-maturing monomer with moderate acid sensitivity.
   1450..1607    +  misc_feature   WPRE (fragment): woodchuck hepatitis virus posttranscriptional regulatory element
   1613..1693    +  misc_feature   WPRE (fragment): woodchuck hepatitis virus posttranscriptional regulatory element
   1710..1821    +  polyA_signal   bGH poly(A) signal: bovine growth hormone polyadenylation signal
   1939..2079    +  repeat_region  AAV2 ITR: inverted terminal repeat of adeno-associated virus serotype 2 inverted
   2084..2135    -  misc_feature   bom (fragment): basis of mobility region from pBR322
   2154..2609    +  rep_origin     f1 ori (sequence partly withheld): f1 bacteriophage origin of replication; arrow indicates direction of (+) strand synthesis
   2610..2659    -  misc_feature   bom (fragment): basis of mobility region from pBR322
   2761..2796    -  CDS            rop (fragment): Rop protein, which maintains plasmids at low copy number; rop
   2891..2995    +  promoter       AmpR promoter: bla
   2996..3856    +  CDS            AmpR: β-lactamase; bla; confers resistance to ampicillin, carbenicillin, and related antibiotics
   4027..4615    +  rep_origin     ori: high-copy-number ColE1/pMB1/pBR322/pUC origin of replication
>Addgene plasmid #230491 | AiP14485 - pAAV-AiE0616h_3xC1-minBG-SYFP2-WPRE3-BGHpA (Alias: CN4485) | addgene full sequence | sequence record 470867 | Addgene NGS Result
CCTGCAGGCAGCTGCGCGCTCGCTCGCTCACTGAGGCCGCCCGGGCGTCGGGCGACCTTTGGTCGCCCGG
CCTCAGTGAGCGAGCGAGCGCGCAGAGAGGGAGTGGCCAACTCCATCACTAGGGGTTCCTGCGGCCGCAC
GCGTTCTTTACAAGCCCCTGAAACAATGGTATTTAAGGAGGGAGCTTTCTCAACACCTGAAATCCCTACA
GAAAGGTTGAGCTTCCTTGGTAAAGCATTTACCTGCTGGGGGAGGGTGCATGGAGTGACATGGTTTTCAC
ATTTGAGAAAGGTATCTTTACAAGCCCCTGAAACAATGGTATTTAAGGAGGGAGCTTTCTCAACACCTGA
AATCCCTACAGAAAGGTTGAGCTTCCTTGGTAAAGCATTTACCTGCTGGGGGAGGGTGCATGGAGTGACA
TGGTTTTCACATTTGAGAAAGGTATCTTTACAAGCCCCTGAAACAATGGTATTTAAGGAGGGAGCTTTCT
CAACACCTGAAATCCCTACAGAAAGGTTGAGCTTCCTTGGTAAAGCATTTACCTGCTGGGGGAGGGTGCA
TGGAGTGACATGGTTTTCACATTTGAGAAAGGTAGAGCTCGGGCTGGGCATAAAAGTCAGGGCAGAGCCA
TCTATTGCTTACATTTGCTTCTGGGATCCAGATCTTTCGAAGCTAGCGCTACCGGTCGCCACCATGGTGA
GCAAGGGCGAGGAGCTGTTCACCGGGGTGGTGCCCATCCTGGTCGAGCTGGACGGCGACGTAAACGGCCA
CAAGTTCAGCGTGTCCGGCGAGGGCGAGGGCGATGCCACCTACGGCAAGCTGACCCTGAAGCTGATCTGC
ACCACCGGCAAGCTGCCCGTGCCCTGGCCCACCCTCGTGACCACCCTGGGCTACGGCGTGCAGTGCTTCG
CCCGCTACCCCGACCACATGAAGCAGCACGACTTCTTCAAGTCCGCCATGCCCGAAGGCTACGTCCAGGA
GCGCACCATCTTCTTCAAGGACGACGGCAACTACAAGACCCGCGCCGAGGTGAAGTTCGAGGGCGACACC
CTGGTGAACCGCATCGAGCTGAAGGGCATCGACTTCAAGGAGGACGGCAACATCCTGGGGCACAAGCTGG
AGTACAACTACAACAGCCACAACGTCTATATCACCGCCGACAAGCAGAAGAACGGCATCAAGGCCAACTT
CAAGATCCGCCACAACATCGAGGACGGCGGCGTGCAGCTCGCCGACCACTACCAGCAGAACACCCCCATC
GGCGACGGCCCCGTGCTGCTGCCCGACAACCACTACCTGAGCTACCAGTCCAAGCTGAGCAAAGACCCCA
ACGAGAAGCGCGATCACATGGTCCTGCTGGAGTTCGTGACCGCCGCCGGGATCACTCTCGGCATGGACGA
GCTGTACAAGTAAGTCGACGGCGCGCCGCGGCCGCGAATTCGATATCATAATCAACCTCTGGATTACAAA
ATTTGTGAAAGATTGACTGGTATTCTTAACTATGTTGCTCCTTTTACGCTATGTGGATACGCTGCTTTAA
TGCCTTTGTATCATGCTATTGCTTCCCGTATGGCTTTCATTTTCTCCTCCTTGTATAAATCCTGGTTAGT
TCTTGCCACGGCGGAACTCATCGCCGCCTGCCTTGCCCGCTGCTGGACAGGGGCTCGGCTGTTGGGCACT
GACAATTCCGTGGCTCGAGAGATCTTCGACTGTGCCTTCTAGTTGCCAGCCATCTGTTGTTTGCCCCTCC
CCCGTGCCTTCCTTGACCCTGGAAGGTGCCACTCCCACTGTCCTTTCCTAATAAAATGAGGAAATTGCAT
CGCATTGTCTGAGTAGGTGTCATTCTATTCTGGGGGGTGGGGTGGGGCAGGACAGCAAGGGGGAGGATTG
GGAAGACAATAGCAGGCATGAGATCTCACGTGCGGACCGAGCGGCCGCAGGAACCCCTAGTGATGGAGTT
GGCCACTCCCTCTCTGCGCGCTCGCTCGCTCACTGAGGCCGGGCGACCAAAGGTCGCCCGACGCCCGGGC
TTTGCCCGGGCGGCCTCAGTGAGCGAGCGAGCGCGCAGCTGCCTGCAGGGGCGCCTGATGCGGTATTTTC
TCCTTACGCATCTGTGCGGTATTTCACACCGCATA
[95 nt withheld, positions 2136-2230]
T
[46 nt withheld, positions 2232-2277]
C
[141 nt withheld, positions 2279-2419]
CCTTTGACGTTGGAGTCCACGTTCTTT
[37 nt withheld, positions 2447-2483]
ACTCTATCTCGGGCTATTCTTTTGATTTATAAGGGATTTTGCCGATTTCGGTCTATTGGTTAAAAAATGA
GCTGATTTAACAAAAATTTAACGCGAATTTTAACAAAATATTAACGTTTACAATTTTATGGTGCACTCTC
AGTACAATCTGCTCTGATGCCGCATAGTTAAGCCAGCCCCGACACCCGCCAACACCCGCTGACGCGCCCT
GACGGGCTTGTCTGCTCCCGGCATCCGCTTACAGACAAGCTGTGACCGTCTCCGGGAGCTGCATGTGTCA
GAGGTTTTCACCGTCATCACCGAAACGCGCGAGACGAAAGGGCCTCGTGATACGCCTATTTTTATAGGTT
AATGTCATGATAATAATGGTTTCTTAGACGTCAGGTGGCACTTTTCGGGGAAATGTGCGCGGAACCCCTA
TTTGTTTATTTTTCTAAATACATTCAAATATGTATCCGCTCATGAGACAATAACCCTGATAAATGCTTCA
ATAATATTGAAAAAGGAAGAGTATGAGTATTCAACATTTCCGTGTCGCCCTTATTCCCTTTTTTGCGGCA
TTTTGCCTTCCTGTTTTTGCTCACCCAGAAACGCTGGTGAAAGTAAAAGATGCTGAAGATCAGTTGGGTG
CACGAGTGGGTTACATCGAACTGGATCTCAACAGCGGTAAGATCCTTGAGAGTTTTCGCCCCGAAGAACG
TTTTCCAATGATGAGCACTTTTAAAGTTCTGCTATGTGGCGCGGTATTATCCCGTATTGACGCCGGGCAA
GAGCAACTCGGTCGCCGCATACACTATTCTCAGAATGACTTGGTTGAGTACTCACCAGTCACAGAAAAGC
ATCTTACGGATGGCATGACAGTAAGAGAATTATGCAGTGCTGCCATAACCATGAGTGATAACACTGCGGC
CAACTTACTTCTGACAACGATCGGAGGACCGAAGGAGCTAACCGCTTTTTTGCACAACATGGGGGATCAT
GTAACTCGCCTTGATCGTTGGGAACCGGAGCTGAATGAAGCCATACCAAACGACGAGCGTGACACCACGA
TGCCTGTAGCAATGGCAACAACGTTGCGCAAACTATTAACTGGCGAACTACTTACTCTAGCTTCCCGGCA
ACAATTAATAGACTGGATGGAGGCGGATAAAGTTGCAGGACCACTTCTGCGCTCGGCCCTTCCGGCTGGC
TGGTTTATTGCTGATAAATCTGGAGCCGGTGAGCGTGGGTCTCGCGGTATCATTGCAGCACTGGGGCCAG
ATGGTAAGCCCTCCCGTATCGTAGTTATCTACACGACGGGGAGTCAGGCAACTATGGATGAACGAAATAG
ACAGATCGCTGAGATAGGTGCCTCACTGATTAAGCATTGGTAACTGTCAGACCAAGTTTACTCATATATA
CTTTAGATTGATTTAAAACTTCATTTTTAATTTAAAAGGATCTAGGTGAAGATCCTTTTTGATAATCTCA
TGACCAAAATCCCTTAACGTGAGTTTTCGTTCCACTGAGCGTCAGACCCCGTAGAAAAGATCAAAGGATC
TTCTTGAGATCCTTTTTTTCTGCGCGTAATCTGCTGCTTGCAAACAAAAAAACCACCGCTACCAGCGGTG
GTTTGTTTGCCGGATCAAGAGCTACCAACTCTTTTTCCGAAGGTAACTGGCTTCAGCAGAGCGCAGATAC
CAAATACTGTTCTTCTAGTGTAGCCGTAGTTAGGCCACCACTTCAAGAACTCTGTAGCACCGCCTACATA
CCTCGCTCTGCTAATCCTGTTACCAGTGGCTGCTGCCAGTGGCGATAAGTCGTGTCTTACCGGGTTGGAC
TCAAGACGATAGTTACCGGATAAGGCGCAGCGGTCGGGCTGAACGGGGGGTTCGTGCACACAGCCCAGCT
TGGAGCGAACGACCTACACCGAACTGAGATACCTACAGCGTGAGCTATGAGAAAGCGCCACGCTTCCCGA
AGGGAGAAAGGCGGACAGGTATCCGGTAAGCGGCAGGGTCGGAACAGGAGAGCGCACGAGGGAGCTTCCA
GGGGGAAACGCCTGGTATCTTTATAGTCCTGTCGGGTTTCGCCACCTCTGACTTGAGCGTCGATTTTTGT
GATGCTCGTCAGGGGGGCGGAGCCTATGGAAAAACGCCAGCAACGCGGCCTTTTTACGGTTCCTGGCCTT
TTGCTGGCCTTTTGCTCACATGT
